Addgene plasmid #64656: 4RFQ
Purpose: Bacterial expression for structure determination; may not be full ORF
Depositing lab: Cheryl Arrowsmith. Depositing organization: University of Toronto.
Backbone
  Vector backbone: pET28-MHL
  Backbone manufacturer: Structural Genomics Consortium (Addgene Plasmid #26096)
  Vector type: Bacterial Expression
Growth in bacteria
  Bacterial resistance: Kanamycin, 50 μg/mL
  Growth temperature: 37°C
  Growth strain: DH5alpha
  Copy number: High Copy
Gene/Insert
  Gene/Insert name: METTL18:PBC004-E03:C231318 (alt name: METTL18)
  Species: H. sapiens (human)
  Mutation: See comments
  Entrez Gene: METTL18 (a.k.a. AsTP2, C1orf156, HPM1)
  Promoter: T7
  Tag / fusion protein: 6xHis (N terminal on backbone)
  Cloning method: Unknown
  Sequencing primers: 5′ T7; 3′ sacBpro-R (agtgaacggcaggtatatgtg)
Terms and licenses: Academic/Nonprofit Terms; Industry Terms: Not Available to Industry
How to cite: 4RFQ was a gift from Cheryl Arrowsmith (Addgene plasmid # 64656 ; http://n2t.net/addgene:64656 ; RRID:Addgene_64656)
