[The description below was written by a language model from this plasmid's Addgene catalogue record.]
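Description:
4RFQ is a bacterial expression plasmid built on the pET28-MHL backbone, a pET28-derived vector from a structural genomics programme. It carries a coding sequence from human METTL18 (also known as AsTP2, C1orf156 or HPM1), a methyltransferase-like protein. The plasmid is selected with kanamycin and is recorded as high copy. No feature table accompanies the record, so the origin of replication and other backbone elements are not itemised.

The METTL18 insert is placed under a T7 promoter, so expression depends on T7 RNA polymerase, which is normally supplied by an appropriate E. coli expression host rather than by the cloning strain used for propagation. The backbone contributes an N-terminal 6xHis tag, giving a fusion protein that can be purified by immobilised metal affinity chromatography.

The stated purpose is bacterial production of protein for structure determination. The record cautions that the insert may not be the full open reading frame, as is common for crystallography constructs trimmed to a well-behaved domain. The exact residue boundaries are not given. The mutation field only refers to comments that are not included here, so any sequence differences from the reference gene are unspecified, and the cloning method is listed as unknown. The construct name has the format of a structure database identifier, which is consistent with the structural purpose, though the record does not explicitly say so.
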