>Addgene plasmid #64656 | 4RFQ | depositor partial sequence | sequence record 108738 | Insert DNA Sequence
CATAAGTCAATGGAAAATGCAGCTCCCTCTCAAGACACAGACAGTCCACTCAGTGCAGCCAGCAGTTCAA
GGAACTTGGAGCCACATGGAAAACAGCCCTCCTTGAGAGCTGCCAAAGAGCATGCTATGCCTAAAGATTT
AAAGAAGATGTTAGAAAATAAAGTCATAGAAACATTACCAGGTTTCCAGCATGTTAAGTTATCAGTAGTG
AAAACCATCTTGTTGAAAGAGAACTTCCCTTATGAGGGAGGCTTAAAAATCTGGGAATGTACCTTTGACC
TCCTGGCTTATTTCACAAAGGCCAAAGTGAAATTTGCTGGGAAAAAAGTCTTGGATCTTGGTTGTGGATC
AGGTTTACTAGGTATAACTGCATTCAAGGGAGGGTCCAAAGAAATTCACTTTCAAGATTATAACAGTATG
GTGATTGATGAAGTAACCTTACCTAATGTAGTAGCTAACTCCACTTTGGAAGATGAAGAAAATGATGTAA
ATGAGCCAGATGTGAAAAGATGCAGGAAACCAAAAGTAACACAACTATATAAATGCCGATTTTTTTCTGG
TGAGTGGTCTGAGTTTTGTAAGCTTGTACTAAGTAGTGAAAAACTTTTTGTAAAATATGATCTCATTCTC
ACCTCAGAAACCATTTACAACCCAGATTATTATAGTAATTTGCACCAGACTTTCCTTAGACTGTTAAGTA
AAAATGGACGTGTACTTTTGGCCAGCAAAGCACATTATTTTGGTGTAGGTGGAGGTGTTCATCTCTTTCA
GAAGTTTGTAGAAGAAAGAGATGTTTTTAAGACCAGAATACTCAAAATAATTGATGAAGGATTGAAGAGG
TTCATAATTGAAATAACTTTTAAGTTTCCTGGT
