>Addgene plasmid #64656 | 4RFQ | addgene partial sequence | sequence record 109934 | T7 5'-TAATACGACTCACTATAGGG-3'
GGAGATATACCATGCATCATCATCATCATCACAGCAGCGGCAGAGAAAACTTGTATTTCCAGGGCCATAA
GTCAATGGAAAATGCAGCTCCCTCTCAAGACACAGACAGTCCACTCAGTGCAGCCAGCAGTTCAAGGAAC
TTGGAGCCACATGGAAAACAGCCCTCCTTGAGAGCTGCCAAAGAGCATGCTATGCCTAAAGATTTAAAGA
AGATGTTAGAAAATAAAGTCATAGAAACATTACCAGGTTTCCAGCATGTTAAGTTATCAGTAGTGAAAAC
CATCTTGTTGAAAGAGAACTTCCCTTATGAGGGAGGCTTAAAAATCTGGGAATGTACCTTTGACCTCCTG
GCTTATTTCACAAAGGCCAAAGTGAAATTTGCTGGGAAAAAAGTCTTGGATCTTGGTTGTGGATCAGGTT
TACTAGGTATAACTGCATTCAAGGGAGGGTCCAAAGAAATTCACTTTCAAGATTATAACAGTATGGTGAT
TGATGAAGTAACCTTACCTAATGTAGTAGCTAACTCCACTTTGGAAGATGAAGAAAATGATGTAAATGAG
CCAGATGTGAAAAGATGCAGGAAACCAAAAGTAACACAACTATATAAATGCCGATTTTTTTCTGGTGAGT
GGTCTGAGTTTTGTAAGCTTGTACTAAGTAGTGAAAAACTTTTTGTAAAATATGATCTCATTCTCACCTC
AG
