>Addgene plasmid #64656 | 4RFQ | addgene partial sequence | sequence record 112509 | T7term 5'-GCTAGTTATTGCTCAGCGG-3'
GCAGCCGGATCTCAGTGGTGGTGGTGGTGGTGCTCGAGTGCGGCCGCAAGCTTCGTCATCAACCAGGAAA
CTTAAAAGTTATTTCAATTATGAACCTCTTCAATCCTTCATCAATTATTTTGAGTATTCTGGTCTTAAAA
ACATCTCTTTCTTCTACAAACTTCTGAAAGAGATGAACACCTCCACCTACACCAAAATAATGTGCTTTGC
TGGCCAAAAGTACACGTCCATTTTTACTTAACAGTCTAAGGAAAGTCTGGTGCAAATTACTATAATAATC
TGGGTTGTAAATGGTTTCTGAGGTGAGAATGAGATCATATTTTACAAAAAGTTTTTCACTACTTAGTACA
AGCTTACAAAACTCAGACCACTCACCAGAAAAAAATCGGCATTTATATAGTTGTGTTACTTTTGGTTTCC
TGCATCTTTTCACATCTGGCTCATTTACATCATTTTCTTCATCTTCCAAAGTGGAGTTAGCTACTACATT
AGGTAAGGTTACTTCATCAATCACCATACTGTTATAATCTTGAAAGTGAATTTCTTTGGACCCTCCCTTG
AATGCAGTTATACCTAGTAAACCTGATCCACAACCAAGATCCAAGACTTTTTTCCCAGCAAATTTCACTT
TGGCCTTTGTGAAATAAGCCAGGAGGTCAAAGGTACATTCCCAGATTTTTAAGCCTCCCTCAT
